Addgene plasmid #102387: pAM-35s-CIPK5-YFPc-1
Purpose: split YFP. Plant expression of CIPK5-YFPc-1
Depositing lab: Silke Robatzek. Depositing organization: Sainsbury Laboratory, Norwich.
Backbone
  Vector backbone: pAMPAT split-YFP
  Backbone manufacturer: Toulouse
  Vector type: Plant Expression
Growth in bacteria
  Bacterial resistance: Ampicillin, 100 μg/mL
  Growth temperature: 37°C
  Growth strain: DH5alpha
  Copy number: Unknown
Gene/Insert
  Gene/Insert name: CIPK5
  Species: A. thaliana (mustard weed)
  Entrez Gene: CIPK5 (a.k.a. CBL-INTERACTING PROTEIN KINASE 5, CIPK5, SNF1-RELATED PROTEIN KINASE 3.24, SnRK3.24, T30N20.200, T30N20_200)
  Promoter: 35S
  Tag / fusion protein: YFPc (C terminal on backbone)
  Cloning method: Gateway Cloning
Terms and licenses: Academic/Nonprofit Terms; Industry Terms: Not Available to Industry
How to cite: pAM-35s-CIPK5-YFPc-1 was a gift from Silke Robatzek (Addgene plasmid # 102387 ; http://n2t.net/addgene:102387 ; RRID:Addgene_102387)
