[The description below was written by a language model from this plasmid's Addgene catalogue record and pLannotate feature annotations shown in this document.]
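Description:
pAM-35s-CIPK5-YFPc-1 is a plant expression plasmid built on the pAMPAT split-YFP backbone and designed for bimolecular fluorescence complementation (BiFC) assays. The sequenced record is about 6.9 kb and has a binary-vector layout. A high-copy ColE1/pUC-type origin and an ampicillin resistance gene (β-lactamase with its own promoter) allow propagation and selection in E. coli. An incP oriV is also annotated; this type of broad-host-range origin is commonly used for maintenance in Agrobacterium. Nopaline-type left and right T-DNA border repeats flank the plant-directed cassettes.

Within the T-DNA there are two expression units. The first is a plant selection marker: the bar gene, encoding phosphinothricin acetyltransferase, is driven by the NOS promoter and ended by the NOS terminator, giving resistance to phosphinothricin/glufosinate herbicides. The second is the payload. An enhanced CaMV 35S promoter with a duplicated enhancer drives the Arabidopsis thaliana CIPK5 coding sequence, which was introduced by Gateway cloning and is therefore flanked by attB1 and attB2 sites. CIPK5 (also known as SnRK3.24) is a CBL-interacting serine/threonine protein kinase thought to be activated in a calcium-dependent manner through binding of CBL calcium sensor proteins. Downstream of attB2 lies the C-terminal YFP fragment, annotated as the mVenus-derived VC155, which is fused to the C terminus of CIPK5 and followed by a CaMV polyadenylation signal.

The C-terminal fragment is non-fluorescent on its own. Fluorescence is reconstituted only when CIPK5-YFPc comes close to a partner protein carrying the complementary N-terminal YFP fragment. The construct is thus used to test and localise CIPK5 protein–protein interactions in plant cells.
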