Features (pLannotate 1.2.2; 18 found; start..end, strand, type, name):
     11..599     +  rep_origin     ori: high-copy-number ColE1/pMB1/pBR322/pUC origin of replication
    911..935     +  misc_feature   LB T-DNA repeat: left border repeat from nopaline C58 T-DNA
   1029..1281    -  terminator     NOS terminator: nopaline synthase terminator and poly(A) signal
   1304..1852    -  CDS            bar: PAT_STRHY - Experimental evidence at protein level: Swiss-Prot protein existence level 1. Inactivates phosphinothricin (PPT) by transfer of an acetyl group from acetyl CoA. Can also acetylate demethylphosphinothricin but not PTT or glutamate. This enzyme is an effector of phosphinothricin tripeptide (PTT or bialaphos) resistance. From Streptomyces hygroscopicus. Introduced by genetic manipulation and expressed in glufosinate-tolerant maize by Dekalb Genetics.
   1894..2073    -  promoter       NOS promoter: nopaline synthase promoter
   2216..2886    +  promoter       CaMV 35S promoter (enhanced): cauliflower mosaic virus 35S promoter with a duplicated enhancer region
   2886..2913    -  misc_feature   MCS (fragment): pBluescript multiple cloning site
   2921..2945    +  protein_bind   attB1: mutant version of attB; recombination site for the Gateway® BP reaction BP Clonase™
   2948..4282    +  CDS            CIPK5: CIPK5_ARATH - Also known as PKS19, SnRK3.24. Experimental evidence at protein level: Swiss-Prot protein existence level 1. CIPK serine-threonine protein kinases interact with CBL proteins. Binding of a CBL protein to the regulatory NAF domain of CIPK protein lead to the activation of the kinase in a calcium-dependent manner (By similarity). From Arabidopsis thaliana (Mouse-ear cress).
   4284..4308    -  protein_bind   attB2: mutant version of attB; recombination site for the Gateway® BP reaction BP Clonase™
   4319..4570    +  CDS            VC155: C-terminal fragment of mVenus for use in bimolecular fluorescence complementation (BiFC) (Kodama and Hu, 2010)
   4628..4787    +  polyA_signal   CaMV poly(A) signal (fragment): cauliflower mosaic virus polyadenylation signal
   4794..4814    -  misc_feature   MCS (fragment): pBluescript multiple cloning site
   4862..4886    +  misc_feature   RB T-DNA repeat: right border repeat from nopaline C58 T-DNA
   5106..5637    +  rep_origin     oriV: incP origin of replication
   5701..5778    +  CDS            klaC (fragment): KLAC_ECOLX - Also known as telB. Protein predicted: Swiss-Prot protein existence level 4. Belongs to the kla operon, which is associated with cryptic tellurite resistance, and IncW plasmid fertility inhibition. From Escherichia coli.
   5780..5871    +  promoter       AmpR promoter: bla
   5872..6732    +  CDS            AmpR: β-lactamase; bla; confers resistance to ampicillin, carbenicillin, and related antibiotics
>Addgene plasmid #102387 | pAM-35s-CIPK5-YFPc-1 | addgene full sequence | sequence record 195327 | Addgene NGS Result
AAGGATCTTCTTGAGATCCTTTTTTTCTGCGCGTAATCTGCTGCTTGCAAACAAAAAAACCACCGCTACC
AGCGGTGGTTTGTTTGCCGGATCAAGAGCTACCAACTCTTTTTCCGAAGGTAACTGGCTTCAGCAGAGCG
CAGATACCAAATACTGTTCTTCTAGTGTAGCCGTAGTTAGGCCACCACTTCAAGAACTCTGTAGCACCGC
CTACATACCTCGCTCTGCTAATCCTGTTACCAGTGGCTGCTGCCAGTGGCGATAAGTCGTGTCTTACCGG
GTTGGACTCAAGACGATAGTTACCGGATAAGGCGCAGCGGTCGGGCTGAACGGGGGGTTCGTGCACACAG
CCCAGCTTGGAGCGAACGACCTACACCGAACTGAGATACCTACAGCGTGAGCTATGAGAAAGCGCCACGC
TTCCCGAAGGGAGAAAGGCGGACAGGTATCCGGTAAGCGGCAGGGTCGGAACAGGAGAGCGCACGAGGGA
GCTTCCAGGGGGAAACGCCTGGTATCTTTATAGTCCTGTCGGGTTTCGCCACCTCTGACTTGAGCGTCGA
TTTTTGTGATGCTCGTCAGGGGGGCGGAGCCTATGGAAAAACGCCAGCAACGCGGCCTTTTTACGGTTCC
TGGCCTTTTGCTGGCCTTTTGCTCACATGGACTCTAGCTAGAGGATCACAGGCAGCAACGCTCTGTCATC
GTTACAATCAACATGCTACCCTCCGCGAGATCATCCGTGTTTCAAACCCGGCAGCTTAGTTGCCGTTCTT
CCGAATAGCATCGGTAACATGAGCAAAGTCTGCCGCCTTACAACGGCTCTCCCGCTGACGCCGTCCCGGA
CTGATGGGCTGCCTGTATCGAGTGGTGATTTTGTGCCGAGCTGCCGGTCGGGGAGCTGTTGGCTGGCTGG
TGGCAGGATATATTGTGGTGTAAACAAATTGACGCTTAGACAACTTAATAACACATTGCGGACGTTTTTA
ATGATCGAATACTAACGTCTCTACCAGATATCAGCTTGCATGCCGGTCGATCTAGTAACATAGATGACAC
CGCGCGCGATAATTTATCCTAGTTTGCGCGCTATATTTTGTTTTCTATCGCGTATTAAATGTATAATTGC
GGGACTCTAATCATAAAAACCCATCTCATAAATAACGTCATGCATTACATGTTAATTATTACATGCTTAA
CGTAATTCAACAGAAATTATATGATAATCATCGCAAGACCGGCAACAGGATTCAATCTTAAGAAACTTTA
TTGCCAAATGTTTGAACGATCTGCTTGACTCTAGGGGTCATCAGATTTCGGTGACGGGCAGGACCGGACG
GGGCGGCACCGGCAGGCTGAAGTCCAGCTGCCAGAAACCCACGTCATGCCAGTTCCCGTGCTTGAAGCCG
GCCGCCCGCAGCATGCCGCGGGGGGCATATCCGAGCGCCTCGTGCATGCGCACGCTCGGGTCGTTGGGCA
GCCCGATGACAGCGACCACGCTCTTGAAGCCCTGTGCCTCCAGGGACTTCAGCAGGTGGGTGTAGAGCGT
GGAGCCCAGTCCCGTCCGCTGGTGGCGGGGGGAGACGTACACGGTCGACTCGGCCGTCCAGTCGTAGGCG
TTGCGTGCCTTCCAGGGACCCGCGTAGGCGATGCCGGCGACCTCGCCGTCCACCTCGGCGACGAGCCAGG
GATAGCGCTCCCGCAGACGGACGAGGTCGTCCGTCCACTCCTGCGGTTCCTGCGGCTCGGTACGGAAGTT
GACCGTGCTTGTCTCGATGTAGTGGTTGACGATGGTGCAGACCGCCGGCATGTCCGCCTCGGTGGCACGG
CGGATGTCGGCCGGGCGTCGTTCTGGGCTCATGGTAGATCCCCTCGATCGAGTTGAGAGTGAATATGAGA
CTCTAATTGGATACCGAGGGGAATTTATGGAACGTCAGTGGAGCATTTTTGACAAGAAATATTTGCTAGC
TGATAGTGACCTTAGGCGACTTTTGAACGCGCAATAATGGTTTCTGACGTATGTGCTTAGCTCATTAAAC
TCCAGAAACCCGCGGCTCAGTGGCTCCTTCAACGTTGCGGTTCTGTCAGTTCCAAACGTAAAACGGCTTG
TCCCGCGTCATCGGCGGGGGTCATAACGTGACTCCCTTAATTCTCCGCTCATGATCAGATTGTCGTTTCC
CGCCTTCGGTTTGGGCGCGCCCGGTTCAGAAGACCAGAGGGCTATTGAGACTTTTCAACAAAGGGTAATA
TCGGGAAACCTCCTCGGATTCCATTGCCCAGCTATCTGTCACTTCATCGAAAGGACAGTAGAAAAGGAAG
ATGGCTTCTACAAATGCCATCATTGCGATAAAGGAAAGGCTATCGTTCAAGATGCCTCTACCGACAGTGG
TCCCAAAGATGGACCCCCACCCACGAGGAACATCGTGGAAAAAGAAGACGTTCCAACCACGTCTTCAAAG
CAAGTGGATTGATGTGATACATGGTGGAGCACGACACTCTCGTCTACTCCAAGAATATCAAAGATACAGT
CTCAGAAGACCAGAGGGCTATTGAGACTTTTCAACAAAGGGTAATATCGGGAAACCTCCTCGGATTCCAT
TGCCCAGCTATCTGTCACTTCATCGAAAGGACAGTAGAAAAGGAAGATGGCTTCTACAAATGCCATCATT
GCGATAAAGGAAAGGCTATCGTTCAAGATGCCTCTACCGACAGTGGTCCCAAAGATGGACCCCCACCCAC
GAGGAACATCGTGGAAAAAGAAGACGTTCCAACCACGTCTTCAAAGCAAGTGGATTGATGTGATATCTCC
ACTGACGTAAGGGATGACGCACAATCCCACTATCCTTCGCAAGACCCTTCCTCTATATAAGGAAGTTCAT
TTCATTTGGAGAGGACCTCGAGGTCGACGGTATCGATAAGCTTCCCATCAACAAGTTTGTACAAAAAAGC
AGGCTTGATGGAGGAAGAACGGCGAGTTCTGTTCGGAAAGTACGAGATGGGAAGGTTATTAGGCAAAGGA
ACCTTCGCCAAAGTCTATTACGGCAAAGAGATCATCGGCGGCGAGTGCGTCGCAATCAAAGTCATCAACA
AGGATCAAGTAATGAAGAGACCTGGAATGATGGAACAAATCAAACGCGAGATTTCAATCATGAAGCTCGT
TCGTCATCCCAACATAGTTGAATTGAAAGAAGTCATGGCTACGAAGACCAAGATCTTCTTCGTCATGGAG
TTCGTTAAAGGCGGCGAGCTTTTCTGCAAAATCTCTAAAGGTAAGTTACACGAAGACGCTGCTCGTAGAT
ATTTCCAGCAATTGATCTCAGCCGTTGATTATTGCCATAGTAGAGGCGTTTCTCATCGCGATCTGAAACC
TGAGAATCTTCTTTTAGATGAGAATGGAGATTTGAAAATCTCCGATTTCGGATTATCTGCGTTACCGGAA
CAGATTCTTCAAGACGGATTGCTTCATACGCAGTGTGGAACTCCGGCGTATGTTGCGCCGGAGGTATTAA
AGAAGAAAGGATACGACGGCGCGAAAGCTGATATCTGGTCGTGCGGCGTCGTTTTGTATGTTCTTCTCGC
CGGATGTTTGCCGTTTCAAGATGAGAATCTGATGAATATGTATCGGAAGATTTTCAGAGCGGATTTTGAA
TTTCCGCCGTGGTTTTCTCCGGAAGCGAGGAGGTTGATTTCGAAACTCCTCGTTGTAGATCCAGATCGAC
GGATCTCGATTCCGGCGATTATGAGAACGCCTTGGCTCCGGAAAAACTTCACTCCGCCGTTAGCTTTCAA
AATCGACGAACCGATTTGTTCTCAAAGCAGCAAAAACAACGAAGAAGAAGAAGAAGACGGAGATTGTGAA
AATCAAACAGAGCCGATATCGCCGAAATTCTTCAACGCTTTCGAATTCATATCCTCGATGTCTTCCGGAT
TTGACTTATCGAGCTTGTTCGAGAGCAAGAGGAAAGTGCAATCGGTGTTTACGTCACGGTCGTCGGCGAC
GGAGGTAATGGAGAAGATAGAAACGGTTACGAAGGAGATGAACATGAAAGTGAAGAGAACGAAGGATTTT
AAAGTGAAGATGGAAGGGAAAACGGAAGGGAGAAAAGGACGGTTGTCGATGACGGCGGAAGTGTTTGAAG
TAGCGCCGGAGATATCGGTGGTGGAGTTTTGCAAATCGGCGGGAGATACTTTGGAGTACGATAGGTTATA
CGAAGAAGAAGTACGGCCGGCGTTAAACGACATCGTCTGGTCATGGCACGGTGATAATAATAACACTTCT
TCCGAGGATTGTTACCCAGCTTTCTTGTACAAAGTGGTTGATGGGATGGACAAGCAGAAGAACGGCATCA
AGGCCAACTTCAAGATCCGCCACAACATCGAGGACGGCGGCGTGCAGCTCGCCGACCACTACCAGCAGAA
CACCCCCATCGGCGACGGCCCCGTGCTGCTGCCCGACAACCACTACCTGAGCTACCAGTCCGCCCTGAGC
AAAGACCCCAACGAGAAGCGCGATCACATGGTCCTGCTGGAGTTCGTGACCGCCGCCGGGATCACTCTCG
GCATGGACGAGCTGTACAAGTAATCTAGAGTCCGCAAAAATCACCAGTCTCTCTCTACAAATCTATCTCT
CTCTATTTTTCTCCAGAATAATGTGTGAGTAGTTCCCAGATAAGGGAATTAGGGTTCTTATAGGGTTTCG
CTCATGTGTTGAGCATATAAGAAACCCTTAGTATGTATTTGTATTTGTAAAATACTTCTATCAATAAAAT
TTCTAATTCCTAAAACCAAAATCCAGTGACCGGGCGGCCGCCACCGCGGTGGAGGGGGATCAGATTGTCG
TTTCCCGCCTTCAGTTTAAACTATCAGTGTTTGACAGGATATATTGGCGGGTAAACCTAAGAGAAAAGAG
CGTTTATTAGAATAATCGGATATTTAAAAGGGCGTGAAAAGGTTTATCCGTTCGTCCATTTGTATGTGTA
CATCACCGACGAGCAAGGCAAGACCGAGCGCCTTTCCGACGCTCACCGGGCTGGTTGCCCTCGCCGCTGG
GCTGGCGGCCGTCTATGGCCCTGCAAACGCGCCAGAAACGCCGTCGAAGCCGTGTGCGAGACACCGGCCG
CCGGCGTTGTGGATACCTCGCGGAAAACTTGGCCCTCACTGACAGATGAGGGGCGGACGTTGACACTTGA
GGGGCCGACTCACCCGGCGCGGCGTTGACAGATGAGGGGCAGGCTCGATTTCGGCCGGCGACGTGGAGCT
GGCCAGCCTCGCAAATCGGCGAAAACGCCTGATTTTACGCGAGTTTCCCACAGATGATGTGGACAAGCCT
GGGGATAAGTGCCCTGCGGTATTGACACTTGAGGGGCGCGACTACTGACAGATGAGGGGCGCGATCCTTG
ACACTTGAGGGGCAGAGTGCTGACAGATGAGGGGCGCACCTATTGACATTTGAGGGGCTGTCCACAGGCA
GAAAATCCAGCATTTGCAAGGGTTTCCGCCCGTTTTTCGGCCACCGCTAACCTGTCTTTTAACCTGCTTT
TAAACCAATATTTATAAACCTTGTTTTTAACCAGGGCTGCGCCCTGTGCGCGTGACCGCGCACGCCGAAG
GGGGGTGCCCCCCCTTCTCGAACCCTCCCGGCCCGCTAACGCGGGCCTCCCATCCCCCCAGGGGCTGCGC
CCCTCGGCCGCGAACGGCCTCACCCCAAAAATGGCAGCGCTGGCAGTCCTTGCCATTGCCGGGATCGGGG
CAGTAACGGGATGGGCGATCAGCCCGAAAGCTACCCCTATTTGTTTATTTTTCTAAATACATTCAAATAT
GTATCCGCTCATGAGACAATAACCCTGATAAATGCTTCAATAATATTGAAAAAGGAAGAGTATGAGTATT
CAACATTTCCGTGTCGCCCTTATTCCCTTTTTTGCGGCATTTTGCCTTCCTGTTTTTGCTCACCCAGAAA
CGCTGGTGAAAGTAAAAGATGCTGAAGATCAGTTGGGTGCACGAGTGGGTTACATCGAACTGGATCTCAA
CAGCGGTAAGATCCTTGAGAGTTTTCGCCCCGAAGAACGTTTTCCAATGATGAGCACTTTTAAAGTTCTG
CTATGTGGCGCGGTATTATCCCGTATTGACGCCGGGCAAGAGCAACTCGGTCGCCGCATACACTATTCTC
AGAATGACTTGGTTGAGTACTCACCAGTCACAGAAAAGCATCTTACGGATGGCATGACAGTAAGAGAATT
ATGCAGTGCTGCCATAACCATGAGTGATAACACTGCGGCCAACTTACTTCTGACAACGATCGGAGGACCG
AAGGAGCTAACCGCTTTTTTGCACAACATGGGGGATCATGTAACTCGCCTTGATCGTTGGGAACCGGAGC
TGAATGAAGCCATACCAAACGACGAGCGTGACACCACGATGCCTGTAGCAATGGCAACAACGTTGCGCAA
ACTATTAACTGGCGAACTACTTACTCTAGCTTCCCGGCAACAATTAATAGACTGGATGGAGGCGGATAAA
GTTGCAGGACCACTTCTGCGCTCGGCCCTTCCGGCTGGCTGGTTTATTGCTGATAAATCTGGAGCCGGTG
AGCGTGGGTCTCGCGGTATCATTGCAGCACTGGGGCCAGATGGTAAGCCCTCCCGTATCGTAGTTATCTA
CACGACGGGGAGTCAGGCAACTATGGATGAACGAAATAGACAGATCGCTGAGATAGGTGCCTCACTGATT
AAGCATTGGTAACTGTCAGACCAAGTTTACTCATATATACTTTAGATTGATTTAAAACTTCATTTTTAAT
TTAAAAGGATCTAGGTGAAGATCCTTTTTGATAATCTCATGACCAAAATCCCTTAACGTGAGTTTTCGTT
CCACTGAGCGTCAGACCCCGTAGAAAAGATCA
